>Addgene plasmid #183519 | pAAV-CaMKIIa-ChRmine-oScarlet-KV 2.1-WPRE | addgene full sequence | sequence record 362032 | Addgene NGS Result
CCTGCAGGCAGCTGCGCGCTCGCTCGCTCACTGAGGCCGCCCGGGCGTCGGGCGACCTTTGGTCGCCCGG
CCTCAGTGAGCGAGCGAGCGCGCAGAGAGGGAGTGGCCAACTCCATCACTAGGGGTTCCTGCGGCCGCAC
GCGTTTAACATTATGGCCTTAGGTCACTTCATCTCCATGGGGTTCTTCTTCTGATTTTCTAGAAAATGAG
ATGGGGGTGCAGAGAGCTTCCTCAGTGACCTGCCCAGGGTCACATCAGAAATGTCAGAGCTAGAACTTGA
ACTCAGATTACTAATCTTAAATTCCATGCCTTGGGGGCATGCAAGTACGATATACAGAAGGAGTGAACTC
ATTAGGGCAGATGACCAATGAGTTTAGGAAAGAAGAGTCCAGGGCAGGGTACATCTACACCACCCGCCCA
GCCCTGGGTGAGTCCAGCCACGTTCACCTCATTATAGTTGCCTCTCTCCAGTCCTACCTTGACGGGAAGC
ACAAGCAGAAACTGGGACAGGAGCCCCAGGAGACCAAATCTTCATGGTCCCTCTGGGAGGATGGGTGGGG
AGAGCTGTGGCAGAGGCCTCAGGAGGGGCCCTGCTGCTCAGTGGTGACAGATAGGGGTGAGAAAGCAGAC
AGAGTCATTCCGTCAGCATTCTGGGTCTGTTTGGTACTTCTTCTCACGCTAAGGTGGCGGTGTGATATGC
ACAATGGCTAAAAAGCAGGGAGAGCTGGAAAGAAACAAGGACAGAGACAGAGGCCAAGTCAACCAGACCA
ATTCCCAGAGGAAGCAAAGAAACCATTACAGAGACTACAAGGGGGAAGGGAAGGAGAGATGAATTAGCTT
CCCCTGTAAACCTTAGAACCCAGCTGTTGCCAGGGCAACGGGGCAATACCTGTCTCTTCAGAGGAGATGA
AGTTGCCAGGGTAACTACATCCTGTCTTTCTCAAGGACCATCCCAGAATGTGGCACCCACTAGCCGTTAC
CATAGCAACTGCCTCTTTGCCCCACTTAATCCCATCCCGTCTGTTAAAAGGGCCCTATAGTTGGAGGTGG
GGGAGGTAGGAAGAGCGATGATCACTTGTGGACTAAGTTTGTTCGCATCCCCTTCTCCAACCCCCTCAGT
ACATCACCCTGGGGGAACAGGGTCCACTTGCTCCTGGGCCCACACAGTCCTGCAGTATTGTGTATATAAG
GCCAGGGCAAAGAGGAGCAGGTTTTAAAGTGAAAGGCAGGCAGGTGTTGGGGAGGCAGTTACCGGGGCAA
CGGGAACAGGGCGTTTCGGAGGTGGTTGCCATGGGGACCTGGATGCTGACGAAGGCTCGCGAGGCTGTGA
GCAGCCACAGTGCCCTGCTCAGAAGCCCCAAGCTCGTCAGTCAAGCCGGTTCTCCGTTTGCACTCAGGAG
CACGGGCAGGCGAGTGGCCCCTAGTTCTGGGGGCAGCTCTAGAGCGGTACCGGATCCCCGGGTACCGGTG
CCACCATGGCACACGCACCAGGCACCGACCAGATGTTCTACGTGGGCACAATGGACGGCTGGTATCTGGA
TACCAAGCTGAACTCCGTGGCCATCGGCGCCCACTGGTCTTGCTTTATCGTGCTGACAATCACCACATTC
TACCTGGGCTATGAGTCCTGGACATCTCGGGGCCCTAGCAAGAGAACCTCCTTTTACGCCGGCTATCAGG
AGGAGCAGAACCTGGCCCTGTTTGTGAATTTCTTTGCCATGCTGAGCTACTTCGGCAAGATCGTGGCCGA
CACACTGGGCCACAACTTCGGCGATGTGGGCCCCTTCATCATCGGCTTCGGCAATTACAGGTATGCCGAC
TACATGCTGACCTGCCCAATGCTGGTGTACGATCTGCTGTATCAGCTGAGGGCCCCCTATCGCGTGTCTT
GTAGCGCCATCATCTTTGCCATCCTGATGTCTGGCGTGCTGGCCGAGTTCTACGCAGAGGGCGACCCTAG
GCTGAGGAATGGCGCCTACGCCTGGTATGGCTTTGGCTGTTTCTGGTTTATCTTCGCCTACTCTATCGTG
ATGAGCATCGTGGCCAAGCAGTATAGCCGGCTGGCCCAGCTGGCCCAGGATACAGGCGCCGAGCACAGCC
TGCACGTGCTGAAGTTCGCCGTGTTTACCTTCTCCATGCTGTGGATTCTGTTTCCCCTGGTGTGGGCCAT
CTGCCCTAGAGGCTTCGGCTGGATCGACGATAACTGGACAGAGGTGGCCCACTGCGTGTGCGACATCGTG
GCCAAGTCCTGTTACGGCTTTGCCCTGGCCCGGTTCAGAAAGACCTATGATGAGGAGCTGTTTCGGCTGC
TGGAGCAGCTGGGACACGACGAGGATGAGTTCCAGAAGCTGGAGCTGGATATGAGGCTGAGCAGCAATGG
CGAGCGCCTGCGGAGACTGTCTGCGGCCGCCAAGAGCAGGATCACCAGCGAGGGCGAGTACATCCCCCTG
GACCAGATCGACATCAACGTGGTGAGCAAGGGCGAGGCAGTGATCAAGGAGTTCATGCGGTTCAAGGTGC
ACATGGAGGGCTCCATGAACGGCCACGAGTTCGAGATCGAGGGCGAGGGCGAGGGCCGCCCCTACGAGGG
CACCCAGACCGCCAAGCTGAAGGTGACCAAGGGTGGCCCCCTGCCCTTCTCCTGGGACATCCTGTCCCCT
CAGTTCATGTACGGCTCCAGGGCCTTCACCAAGCACCCCGCCGACATCCCCGACTACTATAAGCAGTCCT
TCCCCGAGGGCTTCAAGTGGGACCGCGTGATGAACTTCGAGGACGGCGGCGCCGTGACCGTGACCCAGGA
CACCTCCCTGGAGGACGGCACCCTGATCTACAAGGTGAAGCTCCGCGGCACCAACTTCCCTCCTGACGGC
CCCGTAATGCAGAAGAAGACAATGGGCTGGGAAGCGTCCACCGAGCGGTTGTACCCCGAGGACGGCGTGC
TGAAGGGCGACATTAAGATGGCCCTGCGCCTGAAGGACGGCGGGCGCTACCTGGCGGACTTCAAGACCAC
CTACAAGGCCAAGAAGCCCGTGCAGATGCCCGGCGCCTACAACGTGGACCGCAAGTTGGACATCACCTCC
CACAACGAGGACTACACCGTGGTGGAACAGTACGAACGCTCCGAGGGCCGCCACTCCACCGGCGGCATGG
ACGAGCTGTACAAGCAGTCCCAGCCCATCCTCAACACCAAGGAGATGGCCCCGCAGAGCAAGCCTCCAGA
GGAGCTGGAGATGAGCAGCATGCCCAGCCCCGTGGCCCCTCTGCCCGCACGCACGGAGGGCGTCATCGAC
ATGCGGAGCATGTCCAGCATTGACAGCTTCATCAGCTGTGCCACGGACTTCCCTGAAGCCACCAGATTCT
TCTGCTACGAGAACGAGGTGTAAGAATTCGATATCAAGCTTATCGATAATCAACCTCTGGATTACAAAAT
TTGTGAAAGATTGACTGGTATTCTTAACTATGTTGCTCCTTTTACGCTATGTGGATACGCTGCTTTAATG
CCTTTGTATCATGCTATTGCTTCCCGTATGGCTTTCATTTTCTCCTCCTTGTATAAATCCTGGTTGCTGT
CTCTTTATGAGGAGTTGTGGCCCGTTGTCAGGCAACGTGGCGTGGTGTGCACTGTGTTTGCTGACGCAAC
CCCCACTGGTTGGGGAATTGCCACCACCTGTCAGCTCCTTTCCGGAACTTTCGCTTTCCCCCTCCCTATT
GCCACGGCGGAACTCATCGCCGCCTGCCTTGCCCGCTGCTGGACAGGGGCTCGGCTGTTGGGCACTGACA
ATTCCGTGGTGTTGTCGGGGAAATCATCGTCCTTTCCTTGGCTGCTCGCCTATGTTGCCACCTGGATTCT
GCGCGGGACGTCCTTCTGCTACGTCCCTTCGGCCCTCAATCCAGCGGACCTTCCTTCCCGCGGCCTGCTG
CCGGCTCTGCGGCCTCTTCCGCGTCTTCGCCTTCGCCCTCAGACGAGTCGGATCTCCCTTTGGGCCGCCT
CCCCGCATCGATACCGAGCGCTGCTCGAGAGATCTACGGGTGGCATCCCTGTGACCCCTCCCCAGTGCCT
CTCCTGGCCCTGGAAGTTGCCACTCCAGTGCCCACCAGCCTTGTCCTAATAAAATTAAGTTGCATCATTT
TGTCTGACTAGGTGTCCTTCTATAATATTATGGGGTGGAGGGGGGTGGTATGGAGCAAGGGGCAAGTTGG
GAAGACAACCTGTAGGGCCTGCGGGGTCTATTGGGAACCAAGCTGGAGTGCAGTGGCACAATCTTGGCTC
ACTGCAATCTCCGCCTCCTGGGTTCAAGCGATTCTCCTGCCTCAGCCTCCCGAGTTGTTGGGATTCCAGG
CATGCATGACCAGGCTCAGCTAATTTTTGTTTTTTTGGTAGAGACGGGGTTTCACCATATTGGCCAGGCT
GGTCTCCAACTCCTAATCTCAGGTGATCTACCCACCTTGGCCTCCCAAATTGCTGGGATTACAGGCGTGA
ACCACTGCTCCCTTCCCTGTCCTTCTGATTTTGTAGGTAACCACGTGCGGACCGAGCGGCCGCAGGAACC
CCTAGTGATGGAGTTGGCCACTCCCTCTCTGCGCGCTCGCTCGCTCACTGAGGCCGGGCGACCAAAGGTC
GCCCGACGCCCGGGCTTTGCCCGGGCGGCCTCAGTGAGCGAGCGAGCGCGCAGCTGCCTGCAGGGGCGCC
TGATGCGGTATTTTCTCCTTACGCATCTGTGCGGTATTTCACACCGCATA
[95 nt withheld, positions 4741-4835]
T
[46 nt withheld, positions 4837-4882]
C
[141 nt withheld, positions 4884-5024]
CCTTTGACGTTGGAGTCCACGTTCTTT
[37 nt withheld, positions 5052-5088]
ACTCTATCTCGGGCTATTCTTTTGATTTATAAGGGATTTTGCCGATTTCGGTCTATTGGTTAAAAAATGA
GCTGATTTAACAAAAATTTAACGCGAATTTTAACAAAATATTAACGTTTACAATTTTATGGTGCACTCTC
AGTACAATCTGCTCTGATGCCGCATAGTTAAGCCAGCCCCGACACCCGCCAACACCCGCTGACGCGCCCT
GACGGGCTTGTCTGCTCCCGGCATCCGCTTACAGACAAGCTGTGACCGTCTCCGGGAGCTGCATGTGTCA
GAGGTTTTCACCGTCATCACCGAAACGCGCGAGACGAAAGGGCCTCGTGATACGCCTATTTTTATAGGTT
AATGTCATGATAATAATGGTTTCTTAGACGTCAGGTGGCACTTTTCGGGGAAATGTGCGCGGAACCCCTA
TTTGTTTATTTTTCTAAATACATTCAAATATGTATCCGCTCATGAGACAATAACCCTGATAAATGCTTCA
ATAATATTGAAAAAGGAAGAGTATGAGTATTCAACATTTCCGTGTCGCCCTTATTCCCTTTTTTGCGGCA
TTTTGCCTTCCTGTTTTTGCTCACCCAGAAACGCTGGTGAAAGTAAAAGATGCTGAAGATCAGTTGGGTG
CACGAGTGGGTTACATCGAACTGGATCTCAACAGCGGTAAGATCCTTGAGAGTTTTCGCCCCGAAGAACG
TTTTCCAATGATGAGCACTTTTAAAGTTCTGCTATGTGGCGCGGTATTATCCCGTATTGACGCCGGGCAA
GAGCAACTCGGTCGCCGCATACACTATTCTCAGAATGACTTGGTTGAGTACTCACCAGTCACAGAAAAGC
ATCTTACGGATGGCATGACAGTAAGAGAATTATGCAGTGCTGCCATAACCATGAGTGATAACACTGCGGC
CAACTTACTTCTGACAACGATCGGAGGACCGAAGGAGCTAACCGCTTTTTTGCACAACATGGGGGATCAT
GTAACTCGCCTTGATCGTTGGGAACCGGAGCTGAATGAAGCCATACCAAACGACGAGCGTGACACCACGA
TGCCTGTAGCAATGGCAACAACGTTGCGCAAACTATTAACTGGCGAACTACTTACTCTAGCTTCCCGGCA
ACAATTAATAGACTGGATGGAGGCGGATAAAGTTGCAGGACCACTTCTGCGCTCGGCCCTTCCGGCTGGC
TGGTTTATTGCTGATAAATCTGGAGCCGGTGAGCGTGGGTCTCGCGGTATCATTGCAGCACTGGGGCCAG
ATGGTAAGCCCTCCCGTATCGTAGTTATCTACACGACGGGGAGTCAGGCAACTATGGATGAACGAAATAG
ACAGATCGCTGAGATAGGTGCCTCACTGATTAAGCATTGGTAACTGTCAGACCAAGTTTACTCATATATA
CTTTAGATTGATTTAAAACTTCATTTTTAATTTAAAAGGATCTAGGTGAAGATCCTTTTTGATAATCTCA
TGACCAAAATCCCTTAACGTGAGTTTTCGTTCCACTGAGCGTCAGACCCCGTAGAAAAGATCAAAGGATC
TTCTTGAGATCCTTTTTTTCTGCGCGTAATCTGCTGCTTGCAAACAAAAAAACCACCGCTACCAGCGGTG
GTTTGTTTGCCGGATCAAGAGCTACCAACTCTTTTTCCGAAGGTAACTGGCTTCAGCAGAGCGCAGATAC
CAAATACTGTTCTTCTAGTGTAGCCGTAGTTAGGCCACCACTTCAAGAACTCTGTAGCACCGCCTACATA
CCTCGCTCTGCTAATCCTGTTACCAGTGGCTGCTGCCAGTGGCGATAAGTCGTGTCTTACCGGGTTGGAC
TCAAGACGATAGTTACCGGATAAGGCGCAGCGGTCGGGCTGAACGGGGGGTTCGTGCACACAGCCCAGCT
TGGAGCGAACGACCTACACCGAACTGAGATACCTACAGCGTGAGCTATGAGAAAGCGCCACGCTTCCCGA
AGGGAGAAAGGCGGACAGGTATCCGGTAAGCGGCAGGGTCGGAACAGGAGAGCGCACGAGGGAGCTTCCA
GGGGGAAACGCCTGGTATCTTTATAGTCCTGTCGGGTTTCGCCACCTCTGACTTGAGCGTCGATTTTTGT
GATGCTCGTCAGGGGGGCGGAGCCTATGGAAAAACGCCAGCAACGCGGCCTTTTTACGGTTCCTGGCCTT
TTGCTGGCCTTTTGCTCACATGT
Features (pLannotate 1.2.2; 17 found; start..end, strand, type, name):
     12..39      +  repeat_region  AAV2 ITR (fragment): inverted terminal repeat of adeno-associated virus serotype 2 inverted
     68..95      +  repeat_region  AAV2 ITR (fragment): inverted terminal repeat of adeno-associated virus serotype 2 inverted
    149..1437    +  promoter       CaMKII promoter: promoter for the mouse calcium/calmodulin-dependent kinase II α subunit
   2412..2471    +  CDS            KCNJ2 (fragment): KCNJ2_HUMAN - Also known as IRK1. Experimental evidence at protein level: Swiss-Prot protein existence level 1. Probably participates in establishing action potential waveform and excitability of neuronal and muscle tissues. Inward rectifier potassium channels are characterized by a greater tendency to allow potassium to flow into the cell rather than out of it. Their voltage dependence is regulated by the concentration of extracellular potassium; as external potassium is raised, the voltage range of the channel opening shifts to more positive voltages. The inward rectification is mainly due t
   2470..3164    +  CDS            mScarlet (fragment): bright monomeric red fluorescent protein evolved from a synthetic template (Bindels et al., 2016)
   3165..3359    +  CDS            Kcnb1 (fragment): KCNB1_MOUSE - Experimental evidence at protein level: Swiss-Prot protein existence level 1. Voltage-gated potassium channel that mediates transmembrane potassium transport in excitable membranes, primarily in the brain, but also in the pancreas and cardiovascular system. Contributes to the regulation of the action potential (AP) repolarization, duration and frequency of repetitive AP firing in neurons, muscle cells and endocrine cells and plays a role in homeostatic attenuation of electrical excitability throughout the brain (PubMed:14684365, PubMed:19383458, PubMed:24494598). Plays also a rol
   3384..3408    +  misc_feature   MCS (fragment): pBluescript multiple cloning site
   3408..3996    +  misc_feature   WPRE: woodchuck hepatitis virus posttranscriptional regulatory element
   4028..4504    +  polyA_signal   hGH poly(A) signal: human growth hormone polyadenylation signal
   4544..4684    +  repeat_region  AAV2 ITR: inverted terminal repeat of adeno-associated virus serotype 2 inverted
   4689..4740    -  misc_feature   bom (fragment): basis of mobility region from pBR322
   4759..5214    +  rep_origin     f1 ori (sequence partly withheld): f1 bacteriophage origin of replication; arrow indicates direction of (+) strand synthesis
   5215..5264    -  misc_feature   bom (fragment): basis of mobility region from pBR322
   5366..5401    -  CDS            rop (fragment): Rop protein, which maintains plasmids at low copy number; rop
   5496..5600    +  promoter       AmpR promoter: bla
   5601..6461    +  CDS            AmpR: β-lactamase; bla; confers resistance to ampicillin, carbenicillin, and related antibiotics
   6632..7220    +  rep_origin     ori: high-copy-number ColE1/pMB1/pBR322/pUC origin of replication
