[The description below was written by a language model from this plasmid's Addgene catalogue record and pLannotate feature annotations shown in this document.]
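Description:
pAAV-CaMKIIa-ChRmine-oScarlet-KV 2.1-WPRE is an adeno-associated virus transfer plasmid for optogenetics, built on a Stratagene-derived pAAV-CaMKIIa backbone and totalling about 7.3 kb in the sequenced record. In bacteria it is maintained as a high-copy plasmid through a ColE1/pUC-type origin and selected with ampicillin via the β-lactamase gene; an f1 phage origin is also present. The expression cassette is flanked by AAV2 inverted terminal repeats, which direct replication and packaging of the intervening DNA into AAV particles. The 3′ ITR is annotated as intact, whereas the 5′ ITR is detected only as short fragments, a common outcome for these repeat-rich, hard-to-sequence elements.

The payload is driven by the mouse CaMKIIα promoter, commonly used to favour expression in excitatory forebrain neurons. It controls a roughly 1.9 kb synthetic fusion cloned between BamHI and EcoRI: ChRmine, a pump-like channelrhodopsin derived from Tiarina fusus, followed by the red fluorescent protein oScarlet (annotated as an mScarlet fragment) and a segment of the Kv2.1 (Kcnb1) potassium channel. The ChRmine coding region itself is not annotated in the feature table, but it fits the unannotated interval between the promoter and a short Kir2.1 (KCNJ2) fragment, which likely serves as a membrane trafficking signal ahead of the fluorophore. The Kv2.1 segment is generally used to restrict opsin localisation to the soma and proximal dendrites. Downstream, a WPRE enhances transcript stability and expression, and a human growth hormone polyadenylation signal terminates the transcript. The construct is suited to producing AAV for light-driven activation of neurons, with the red tag marking expressing cells.
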