Addgene plasmid #183519: pAAV-CaMKIIa-ChRmine-oScarlet-KV 2.1-WPRE
Purpose: Optogenetics
Depositing lab: Karl Deisseroth. Depositing organization: Stanford University. Publication: Structural basis for channel conduction in the pump-like channelrhodopsin ChRmine. Kishi KE, Kim YS, Fukuda M, Inoue M, Kusakizako T, Wang PY, Ramakrishnan C, Byrne EFX, Thadhani E, Paggi JM, Matsui TE, Yamashita K, Nagata T, Konno M, Quirin S, Lo M, Benster T, Uemura T, Liu K, Shibata M, Nomura N, Iwata S, Nureki O, Dror RO, Inoue K, Deisseroth K, Kato HE. Cell. 2022 Feb 17;185(4):672-689.e23. doi: 10.1016/j.cell.2022.01.007. Epub 2022 Feb 2. PubMed 35114111.
Backbone
  Vector backbone: pAAV-CaMKIIa
  Backbone manufacturer: Stratagene
  Backbone size w/o insert (bp): 5384
  Vector type: AAV
Growth in bacteria
  Bacterial resistance: Ampicillin, 100 μg/mL
  Growth temperature: 37°C
  Growth strain: NEB Stable
  Copy number: High Copy
Gene/Insert
  Gene/Insert name: ChRmine-oScarlet-Kv2.1
  Species: Synthetic; derived from Tiarina fusus
  Insert size (bp): 1905
  Promoter: CaMKIIa
  Cloning method: Restriction Enzyme; 5′ cloning site BamHI (not destroyed); 3′ cloning site EcoRI (not destroyed)
  Sequencing primers: 5′ CTGGATGCTGACGAAGGCTCG; 3′ GAATACCAGTCAATCTTTCAC
Terms and licenses: Academic/Nonprofit Terms; Industry Terms: Not Available to Industry
How to cite: pAAV-CaMKIIa-ChRmine-oScarlet-KV 2.1-WPRE was a gift from Karl Deisseroth (Addgene plasmid # 183519 ; http://n2t.net/addgene:183519 ; RRID:Addgene_183519) For viral preps, please replace (Addgene plasmid # 183519) in the above sentence with: (Addgene viral prep # 183519-AAV8)
